Addgene plasmid #17463: pE3c
Purpose: (Empty Backbone) modified pENTR vector for C-terminal 6x MYC tag fusion with your gene of interest
Depositing lab: Giovanna Benvenuto. Depositing organization: Stazione Zoologica Anton Dohrn. Publication: A modified Gateway cloning strategy for overexpressing tagged proteins in plants. Dubin MJ, Bowler C, Benvenuto G. Plant Methods. 2008 Jan 22. 4(1):3. 10.1186/1746-4811-4-3 PubMed 18211686.
Backbone
  Vector backbone: pENTR1A
  Backbone manufacturer: Invitrogen
  Backbone size (bp): 2567
  Modifications to backbone: A short cloning site region and stop codon replaced ccdB gene in pENTR1A. Inserted 6x MYC tag
  Vector type: Mammalian Expression, Bacterial Expression, Yeast Expression, Insect Expression, Plant Expression ; modified Gateway Entry vector
Growth in bacteria
  Bacterial resistance: Kanamycin, 50 μg/mL
  Growth temperature: 37°C
  Growth strain: DH5alpha
  Copy number: High Copy
Gene/Insert
  Gene/Insert name: None
  Tag / fusion protein: 6xMyc (C terminal on backbone)
  Cloning method: Gateway Cloning
  Sequencing primers: 5′ pENTR-F (5'-CTACAAACTCTTCCTGTTAGTTAG-3'); 3′ pENTR-R (5'-ATGGCTCATAACACCCCTTG-3')
Terms and licenses: Academic/Nonprofit Terms; Industry Terms: Not Available to Industry
Depositor comments: Part of a modified Gateway Entry vector system for generating epitope tagged constructs. Clone your gene of interest into this vector using the BamHI and NotI cloning sites to obtain a C-terminal 6x MYC tagged Entry vector. The resulting Entry vector can be recombined into Gateway Destination vectors for bacteria, insect mammalian, plant or yeast expression via the Gateway LR reaction. The tag is present in the Entry cassette to avoid the presence of att-derived protein linker sequences between the tag and gene or interest corresponding to the attB recombination site. A stop codon is already present within the vector (see plasmid map). GenBank accession number: EU344824
How to cite: pE3c was a gift from Giovanna Benvenuto (Addgene plasmid # 17463 ; http://n2t.net/addgene:17463 ; RRID:Addgene_17463)
