[The description below was written by a language model from this plasmid's Addgene catalogue record and pLannotate feature annotations shown in this document.]
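Description:
pE3c is an empty Gateway Entry vector derived from Invitrogen's pENTR1A, 2,567 bp in total, designed to add a C-terminal 6x Myc epitope tag to a gene of interest. It is propagated in E. coli as a high-copy plasmid from a ColE1/pUC-type origin and is selected with kanamycin through the aph(3')-Ia resistance gene. The annotation also flags a short fragment resembling the RSF origin at the start of the sequence, which is only a partial match. The rrnB T1 and T2 transcription terminators lie upstream of the entry cassette, where they shield it from read-through transcription originating in the backbone.

The entry cassette is bounded by attL1 and attL2. In this derivative the ccdB counter-selection gene of pENTR1A has been replaced by a short cloning region, followed by six tandem Myc epitope repeats and a stop codon supplied by the vector. A coding sequence is inserted in frame using the BamHI and NotI sites, without its own stop codon, to give a C-terminally tagged Entry clone. The vector itself carries no promoter for the insert. Expression depends on transferring the tagged cassette by the LR recombination reaction into a Destination vector, which the record says may be one for bacterial, insect, mammalian, plant or yeast expression. Because the tag lies inside the att-flanked cassette rather than in the Destination vector, no att-site-derived linker peptide separates the tag from the protein of interest. pE3c belongs to a set of modified Entry vectors developed for overexpressing epitope-tagged proteins, originally in plants.
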