Features (pLannotate 1.2.2; 13 found; start..end, strand, type, name):
      1..46      +  rep_origin     RSF ori (fragment): Plasmids containing the RSF 1030 origin of replication can be propagated in E. coli cells that contain additional plasmids with compatible origins.
    106..149     -  terminator     rrnB T1 terminator: Escherichia coli rrnB; transcription terminator T1 from the E. coli rrnB gene
    281..308     +  terminator     rrnB T2 terminator: transcription terminator T2 from the E. coli rrnB gene
    358..457     +  protein_bind   attL1: mutant version of attL; recombination site for the Gateway® LR reaction LR Clonase™
    524..553     +  CDS            Myc: Myc (human c-Myc proto-oncogene) epitope tag
    563..592     +  CDS            Myc: Myc (human c-Myc proto-oncogene) epitope tag
    602..631     +  CDS            Myc: Myc (human c-Myc proto-oncogene) epitope tag
    641..670     +  CDS            Myc: Myc (human c-Myc proto-oncogene) epitope tag
    680..709     +  CDS            Myc: Myc (human c-Myc proto-oncogene) epitope tag
    743..772     +  CDS            Myc: Myc (human c-Myc proto-oncogene) epitope tag
    796..895     -  protein_bind   attL2: mutant version of attL; recombination site for the Gateway® LR reaction LR Clonase™
   1018..1827    +  CDS            KanR: aminoglycoside phosphotransferase; aph(3')-Ia; confers resistance to kanamycin in bacteria or G418 (Geneticin®) in eukaryotes
   1917..2505    +  rep_origin     ori: high-copy-number ColE1/pMB1/pBR322/pUC origin of replication
>Addgene plasmid #17463 | pE3c | depositor full sequence | sequence record 8631 | Author sequence
CTTTCCTGCGTTATCCCCTGATTCTGTGGATAACCGTATTACCGCTAGCATGGATCTCGGGGACGTCTAA
CTACTAAGCGAGAGTAGGGAACTGCCAGGCATCAAATAAAACGAAAGGCTCAGTCGGAAGACTGGGCCTT
TCGTTTTATCTGTTGTTTGTCGGTGAACGCTCTCCTGAGTAGGACAAATCCGCCGGGAGCGGATTTGAAC
GTTGTGAAGCAACGGCCCGGAGGGTGGCGGGCAGGACGCCCGCCATAAACTGCCAGGCATCAAACTAAGC
AGAAGGCCATCCTGACGGATGGCCTTTTTGCGTTTCTACAAACTCTTCCTGTTAGTTAGTTACTTAAGCT
CGGGCCCCAAATAATGATTTTATTTTGACTGATAGTGACCTGTTCGTTGCAACAAATTGATAAGCAATGC
TTTTTTATAATGCCAACTTTGTACAAAAAAGCAGGCTTTAAAGGAACCAATTCAGTCGACTGGATCCGGT
ACAGATTTCGGACATGCGGCCGCACAAGCTATGGAGCAAAAGCTCATTTCTGAAGAGGACTTGAATGAAA
TGGAGCAAAAGCTCATTTCTGAAGAGGACTTGAATGAAATGGAGCAAAAGCTCATTTCTGAAGAGGACTT
GAATGAAATGGAGCAAAAGCTCATTTCTGAAGAGGACTTGAATGAAATGGAGCAAAAGCTCATTTCTGAA
GAGGACTTGAATGAAATGGAGAGCTTGGGCGACCTCACCATGGAGCAAAAGCTCATTTCTGAAGAGGACT
TGAATTCCTGACTCGAGATATCTAGACCCAGCTTTCTTGTACAAAGTTGGCATTATAAGAAAGCATTGCT
TATCAATTTGTTGCAACGAACAGGTCACTATCAGTCAAAATAAAATCATTATTTGCCATCCAGCTGCAGC
TCTGGCCCGTGTCTCAAAATCTCTGATGTTACATTGCACAAGATAAAAATATATCATCATGAACAATAAA
ACTGTCTGCTTACATAAACAGTAATACAAGGGGTGTTATGAGCCATATTCAACGGGAAACGTCGAGGCCG
CGATTAAATTCCAACATGGATGCTGATTTATATGGGTATAAATGGGCTCGCGATAATGTCGGGCAATCAG
GTGCGACAATCTATCGCTTGTATGGGAAGCCCGATGCGCCAGAGTTGTTTCTGAAACATGGCAAAGGTAG
CGTTGCCAATGATGTTACAGATGAGATGGTCAGACTAAACTGGCTGACGGAATTTATGCCTCTTCCGACC
ATCAAGCATTTTATCCGTACTCCTGATGATGCATGGTTACTCACCACTGCGATCCCCGGAAAAACAGCAT
TCCAGGTATTAGAAGAATATCCTGATTCAGGTGAAAATATTGTTGATGCGCTGGCAGTGTCCCTGCGCCG
GTTGCATTCGATTCCTGTTTGTAATTGTCCTTTTAACAGCGATCGCGTATTTCGTCTCGCTCAGGCGCAA
TCACGAATGAATAACGGTTTGGTTGATGCGAGTGATTTTGATGACGAGCGTAATGGCTGGCCTGTTGAAC
AAGTCTGGAAAGAAATGCATAAACTTTTGCCATTCTCACCGGATTCAGTCGTCACTCATGGTGATTTCTC
ACTTGATAACCTTATTTTTGACGAGGGGAAATTAATAGGTTGTATTGATGTTGGACGAGTCGGAATCGCA
GACCGATACCAGGATCTTGCCATCCTATGGAACTGCCTCGGTGAGTTTTCTCCTTCATTACAGAAACGGC
TTTTTCAAAAATATGGTATTGATAATCCTGATATGAATAAATTGCAGTTTCATTTGATGCTCGATGAGTT
TTTCTAATCAGAATTGGTTAATTGGTTGTAACATTATTCAGATTGGGCCCCGTTCCACTGAGCGTCAGAC
CCGGTAGAAAAGATCAAAGGATCTTCTTGAGATCCTTTTTTTCTGCGCGTAATCTGCTGCTTGCAAACAA
AAAAACCACCGCTACCAGCGGTGGTTTGTTTGCCGGATCAAGAGCTACCAACTCTTTTTCCGAAGGTAAC
TGGCTTCAGCAGAGCGCAGATACCAAATACTGTTCTTCTAGTGTAGCCGTAGTTAGGCCACCACTTCAAG
AACTCTGTAGCACCGCCTACATACCTCGCTCTGCTAATCCTGTTACCAGTGGCTGCTGCCAGTGGCGATA
AGTCGTGTCTTACCGGGTTGGACTCAAGACGATAGTTACCGGATAAGGCGCAGCGGTCGGGCTGAACGGG
GGGTTCGTGCACACAGCCCAGCTTGGAGCGAACGACCTACACCGAACTGAGATACCTACAGCGTGAGCTA
TGAGAAAGCGCCACGCTTCCCGAAGGGAGAAAGGCGGACAGGTATCCGGTAAGCGGCAGGGTCGGAACAG
GAGAGCGCACGAGGGAGCTTCCAGGGGGAAACGCCTGGTATCTTTATAGTCCTGTCGGGTTTCGCCACCT
CTGACTTGAGCGTCGATTTTTGTGATGCTCGTCAGGGGGGCGGAGCCTATGGAAAAACGCCAGCAACGCG
GCCTTTTTACGGTTCCTGGCCTTTTGCTGGCCTTTTGCTCACATGTT
