>Addgene plasmid #17463 | pE3c | addgene partial sequence | sequence record 23337 | 17463 with pENTR-F
CTTNCCGGCCAATATGATTTTATTTTGACTGATAGTGACCTGTTCGTTGCAACAAATTGATAAGCANTGN
TTTTTTATAATGCCAACTTTGTACAAAAAAGCAGGCTTTAAAGGAACCAATTCAGTCGACTGGATCCGGT
ACAGATTTCGGACATGCGGCCGCACAAGCTATGGAGCAAAAGCTCATTTCTGAAGAGGACTTGAATGAAA
TGGAGCAAAAGCTCATTTCTGAAGAGGACTTGAATGAAATGGAGCAAAAGCTCATTTCTGAAGAGGACTT
GAATGAAATGGAGCAAAAGCTCATTTCTGAAGAGGACTTGAATGAAATGGAGCAAAAGCTCATTTCTGAA
GAGGACTTGAATGAAATGGAGAGCTTGGGCGACCTCACCATGGAGCAAAAGCTCATTTCTGAAGAGGACT
TGAATTCCTGACTCGAGATATCTAGACCCNGCTTTCTTGTACAAAGTTGGCATTATAAGAAAGCANTGNT
TATCAATTTGTTGCAACGAACAGGTCACTATCNNTCANAATAAAATCNTTATTTGCCATCCAGNTGCNGC
TCTNGCCCGTGNCTCAAANTCTCTGATGTTACATTGCCCAAGATNAANGTATATC
